Addgene plasmid #152395: pGBW-m4133133
Purpose: Mammalian expression plasmid for SARS-CoV-2 endoRNAse
Depositing lab: Ginkgo Bioworks & Benjie Chen. Depositing organization: Ginkgo Bioworks.
Backbone
  Vector backbone: pTwist_CMV_Hygro_6
  Backbone size w/o insert (bp): 6525
  Vector type: Mammalian Expression
  Selectable markers: Hygromycin
Growth in bacteria
  Bacterial resistance: Ampicillin, 100 μg/mL
  Growth temperature: 37°C
  Growth strain: DH5alpha
  Copy number: High Copy
Gene/Insert
  Gene/Insert name: SARS-CoV-2 endoRNAse
  Species: Severe acute respiratory syndrome coronavirus 2
  Insert size (bp): 1031
  Mutation: wt
  Entrez Gene: ORF1ab (a.k.a. GU280_gp01)
  Promoter: CMV
  Tag / fusion protein: Cleavable TEV;TapTag (C terminal on backbone)
  Cloning method: Unknown
Resource information
  A portion of this plasmid was derived from a plasmid made by: GinkgoBioworks
Depositor comments: NCBI reference sequence: YP_009725310.1
How to cite: pGBW-m4133133 was a gift from Ginkgo Bioworks & Benjie Chen (Addgene plasmid # 152395 ; http://n2t.net/addgene:152395 ; RRID:Addgene_152395)
