[The description below was written by a language model from this plasmid's Addgene catalogue record and pLannotate feature annotations shown in this document.]
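Description:
pGBW-m4133133 is a mammalian expression plasmid built on the pTwist_CMV_Hygro_6 backbone for producing the wild-type SARS-CoV-2 endoRNAse, a mature cleavage product of the ORF1ab replicase polyprotein. In bacteria it is maintained as a high-copy plasmid through a ColE1/pUC-type origin and selected with ampicillin via an intact β-lactamase gene. For selection in mammalian cells it carries a separate cassette in which the human ubiquitin C promoter drives hygromycin B phosphotransferase, followed by a synthetic polyadenylation signal.

The viral coding sequence, about 1 kb, sits downstream of the CMV immediate early enhancer and promoter elements and is terminated by an SV40 polyadenylation signal. The automated annotation matches this region to the SARS-CoV-2 replicase polyprotein, but its descriptive text concerns the 2'-O-methyltransferase. That text is generic to the polyprotein entry rather than specific to this fragment, and the catalogue identifies the insert as the endoRNAse. The backbone supplies a C-terminal tag recorded as a cleavable TEV site plus TapTag. Consistent with a tandem affinity purification tag, the feature table shows a short myosin light chain kinase-derived fragment (typical of a calmodulin-binding peptide) and a Staphylococcus aureus protein A fragment with immunoglobulin-binding domains immediately after the insert. The TEV site itself is not annotated.

The expression unit is flanked by β-globin insulator elements, and T7 and rrnG terminators and an upstream synthetic poly(A) signal are also present, presumably limiting transcriptional read-through between modules. The construct suits transient or hygromycin-selected expression of the tagged viral protein in mammalian cells, with the tag supporting affinity purification or interaction studies, although the record states only mammalian expression as its purpose.
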