Features (pLannotate 1.2.2; 21 found; start..end, strand, type, name):
      8..1081    +  CDS            rep (fragment): R1AB_SARS2 - Experimental evidence at protein level: Swiss-Prot protein existence level 1. [2'-O-methyltransferase]: Methyltransferase that mediates mRNA cap 2'-O-ribose methylation to the 5'-cap structure of viral mRNAs. N7-methyl guanosine cap is a prerequisite for binding of nsp16. Therefore plays an essential role in viral mRNAs cap methylation which is essential to evade immune system. From Severe acute respiratory syndrome coronavirus 2 (2019-nCoV) (SARS-CoV-2).
   1094..1171    +  CDS            MYLK2 (fragment): MYLK2_HUMAN - Experimental evidence at protein level: Swiss-Prot protein existence level 1. Implicated in the level of global muscle contraction and cardiac function. Phosphorylates a specific serine in the N-terminus of a myosin light chain. From Homo sapiens (Human).
   1253..1603    +  CDS            spa (fragment): SPA_STAAU - Experimental evidence at protein level: Swiss-Prot protein existence level 1. Plays a role in the inhibition of the host innate and adaptive immune responses. Possesses five immunoglobulin-binding domains that capture both the fragment crystallizable region (Fc region) and the Fab region (part of Ig that identifies antigen) of immunoglobulins (By similarity). In turn, Staphylococcus aureus is protected from phagocytic killing via inhibition of Ig Fc region. In addition, the host elicited B-cell response is prevented due to a decrease of antibody-secreting cell proliferation that en
   1684..1805    -  polyA_signal   SV40 poly(A) signal: SV40 polyadenylation signal
   1828..1897    -  CDS            large T antigen (fragment): large T antigen from SV40 (simian virus 40)
   1920..1966    +  terminator     T7 terminator: transcription terminator for bacteriophage T7 RNA polymerase
   1996..2132    +  terminator     rrnG terminator: transcription terminator from the E. coli ribosomal RNA rrnG operon (Albrechtsen et al., 1991)
   2177..2248    +  misc_feature   3' β-globin insulator: insulator downstream of the human β-globin locus (Farrell et al., 2002)
   2474..3062    -  rep_origin     ori: high-copy-number ColE1/pMB1/pBR322/pUC origin of replication
   3234..3298    -  CDS            bla(M) (fragment): β-lactamase lacking the signal sequence; bla(M); allows cytosolic expression of β-lactamase
   3562..4771    +  promoter       UbC promoter: human ubiquitin C promoter
   4781..5802    +  CDS            HygR (fragment): hygromycin B phosphotransferase confers resistance to hygromycin
   5830..5878    +  polyA_signal   poly(A) signal: synthetic polyadenylation signal
   6144..7004    +  CDS            AmpR: β-lactamase; bla; confers resistance to ampicillin, carbenicillin, and related antibiotics
   7017..7153    +  terminator     rrnG terminator: transcription terminator from the E. coli ribosomal RNA rrnG operon (Albrechtsen et al., 1991)
   7298..7369    +  misc_feature   5' β-globin insulator: insulator upstream of the human β-globin locus (Farrell et al., 2002)
   7374..7420    -  terminator     T7 terminator: transcription terminator for bacteriophage T7 RNA polymerase
   7438..7486    -  polyA_signal   poly(A) signal: synthetic polyadenylation signal
   7567..7870    +  enhancer       CMV enhancer: human cytomegalovirus immediate early enhancer
   7943..7960    -  promoter       CMV promoter (fragment): human cytomegalovirus (CMV) immediate early promoter
   8023..8074    +  promoter       CMVd2 promoter: truncated human cytomegalovirus (CMV) immediate early promoter that yields moderately reduced expression relative to the full-length promoter
>Addgene plasmid #152395 | pGBW-m4133133 | depositor full sequence | sequence record 295407 | Full Sequence
CACCATGTTAGAAAATGTGGCTTTTAATGTTGTAAATAAGGGACACTTTGATGGACAACAGGGTGAAGTA
CCAGTTTCTATCATTAATAACACTGTTTACACAAAAGTTGATGGTGTTGATGTAGAATTGTTTGAAAATA
AAACAACATTACCTGTTAATGTAGCATTTGAGCTTTGGGCTAAGCGCAACATTAAACCAGTACCAGAGGT
GAAAATACTCAATAATTTGGGTGTGGACATTGCTGCTAATACTGTGATCTGGGACTACAAAAGAGATGCT
CCAGCACATATATCTACTATTGGTGTTTGTTCTATGACTGACATAGCCAAGAAACCAACTGAAACGATTT
GTGCACCACTCACTGTCTTTTTTGATGGTAGAGTTGATGGTCAAGTAGACTTATTTAGAAATGCCCGTAA
TGGTGTTCTTATTACAGAAGGTAGTGTTAAAGGTTTACAACCATCTGTAGGTCCCAAACAAGCTAGTCTT
AATGGAGTCACATTAATTGGAGAAGCCGTAAAAACACAGTTCAATTATTATAAGAAAGTTGATGGTGTTG
TCCAACAATTACCTGAAACTTACTTTACTCAGAGTAGAAATTTACAAGAATTTAAACCCAGGAGTCAAAT
GGAAATTGATTTCTTAGAATTAGCTATGGATGAATTCATTGAACGGTATAAATTAGAAGGCTATGCCTTC
GAACATATCGTTTATGGAGATTTTAGTCATAGTCAGTTAGGTGGTTTACATCTACTGATTGGACTAGCTA
AACGTTTTAAGGAATCACCTTTTGAATTAGAAGATTTTATTCCTATGGACAGTACAGTTAAAAACTATTT
CATAACAGATGCGCAAACAGGTTCATCTAAGTGTGTGTGTTCTGTTATTGATTTATTACTTGATGATTTT
GTTGAAATAATAAAATCCCAAGATTTATCTGTAGTTTCTAAGGTTGTCAAAGTGACTATTGACTATACAG
AAATTTCATTTATGCTTTGGTGTAAAGATGGCCATGTAGAAACATTTTACCCAAAATTAGAAAACCTTTA
CTTTCAGTCGGGACGGCGAATCCCGGGGCTGATAAATCCCTGGAAAAGGAGATGGAAGAAGAACTTTATT
GCAGTGTCTGCGGCTAACCGGTTCAAAAAGATCAGTTCAAGCGGCGCCCTAGATTACGACATTCCTACGA
CCGCCTCCGAGAATCTCTATTTCCAGGGTGAATTTGGCTTGGCACAACATGACGAGGCCGTCGATAACAA
GTTTAATAAAGAACAGCAGAACGCTTTCTATGAGATCCTTCACTTACCAAATCTGAACGAAGAGCAACGC
AACGCTTTCATTCAGAGCCTGAAAGACGATCCCTCGCAGTCTGCAAATCTCCTGGCCGAAGCCAAGAAGC
TGAATGACGCACAGGCTCCAAAAGTTGATAACAAGTTTAACAAGGAGCAGCAGAATGCTTTCTACGAGAT
ATTGCACCTTCCTAATCTGAATGAGGAACAAAGAAATGCATTTATCCAGTCCCTAAAAGACGATCCATCA
CAGAGTGCCAACCTGCTTGCGGAAGCCAAAAAGCTCAATGATGCCCAGGCCCCGAAAGTAGACGCGAACC
ATCAATAAGGATCCGCAGGCCTCTGCTAGCTTGACTGACTGAGATACAGCGTACCTTCAGCTCACAGACA
TGATAAGATACATTGATGAGTTTGGACAAACCACAACTAGAATGCAGTGAAAAAAATGCTTTATTTGTGA
AATTTGTGATGCTATTGCTTTATTTGTAACCATTATAAGCTGCAATAAACAAGTTAACAACAACAATTGC
ATTCATTTTATGTTTCAGGTTCAGGGGGAGGTGTGGGAGGTTTTTTAAAGCAAGTAAAACCTCTACAAAT
GTGGTATTGGCCCATCTCTATCGGTATCGTAGCATAACCCCTTGGGGCCTCTAAACGGGTCTTGAGGGGT
TTTTTGTGCCCCTCGGGCCGGATTGCTATCTACCGGCATTGGCGCAGAAAAAAATGCCTGATGCGACGCT
GCGCGTCTTATACTCCCACATATGCCAGATTCAGCAACGGATACGGCTTCCCCAACTTGCCCACTTCCAT
ACGTGTCCTCCTTACCAGAAATTTATCCTTAAGGTCGTCAGCTATCCTGCAGGCGATCTCTCGATTTCGA
TCAAGACATTCCTTTAATGGTCTTTTCTGGACACCACTAGGGGTCAGAAGTAGTTCATCAAACTTTCTTC
CCTCCCTAATCTCATTGGTTACCTTGGGCTATCGAAACTTAATTAACCAGTCAAGTCAGCTACTTGGCGA
GATCGACTTGTCTGGGTTTCGACTACGCTCAGAATTGCGTCAGTCAAGTTCGATCTGGTCCTTGCTATTG
CACCCGTTCTCCGATTACGAGTTTCATTTAAATCATGTGAGCAAAAGGCCAGCAAAAGGCCAGGAACCGT
AAAAAGGCCGCGTTGCTGGCGTTTTTCCATAGGCTCCGCCCCCCTGACGAGCATCACAAAAATCGACGCT
CAAGTCAGAGGTGGCGAAACCCGACAGGACTATAAAGATACCAGGCGTTTCCCCCTGGAAGCTCCCTCGT
GCGCTCTCCTGTTCCGACCCTGCCGCTTACCGGATACCTGTCCGCCTTTCTCCCTTCGGGAAGCGTGGCG
CTTTCTCATAGCTCACGCTGTAGGTATCTCAGTTCGGTGTAGGTCGTTCGCTCCAAGCTGGGCTGTGTGC
ACGAACCCCCCGTTCAGCCCGACCGCTGCGCCTTATCCGGTAACTATCGTCTTGAGTCCAACCCGGTAAG
ACACGACTTATCGCCACTGGCAGCAGCCACTGGTAACAGGATTAGCAGAGCGAGGTATGTAGGCGGTGCT
ACAGAGTTCTTGAAGTGGTGGCCTAACTACGGCTACACTAGAAGAACAGTATTTGGTATCTGCGCTCTGC
TGAAGCCAGTTACCTTCGGAAAAAGAGTTGGTAGCTCTTGATCCGGCAAACAAACCACCGCTGGTAGCGG
TGGTTTTTTTGTTTGCAAGCAGCAGATTACGCGCAGAAAAAAAGGATCTCAAGAAGATCCTTTGATCTTT
TCTACGGGGTCTGACGCTCAGTGGAACGAAAACTCACGTTAAGGGATTTTGGTCATGAGATTATCAAAAA
GGATCTTCACCTAGATCCTTTTAAATTAAAAATGAAGTTTTAAATCAATCTAAAGTATATATGAGTAAAC
TTGGTCTGACAGTTACCAATGCTTAATCAGTGAGGCACCTATCTCAGCGATCTGTCTATTTCGTTCATCC
ATAGTTGCATTTAAATTTCCGAACTCTCCAAGGCCCTCGTCGGAAAATCTTCAAACCTTTCGTCCGATCC
ATCTTGCAGGCTACCTCTCGAACGAACTATCGCAAGTCTCTTGGCCGGCCTTGCGCCTTGGCTATTGCTT
GGCAGCGCCTATCGCCAGGTATTACTCCAATCCCGAATATCCGAGATCGGGATCACCCGAGAGAAGTTCA
ACCTACATCCTCAATCCCGATCTATCCGAGATCCGAGGAATATCGAAATCGGGGCGCGCCTGGCCTCCGC
GCCGGGTTTTGGCGCCTCCCGCGGGCGCCCCCCTCGTCACGGCGAGCGCTGCCACGTCAGACGAAGGGCG
CAGGAGCGTCCTGATCCTTCCGCCCGGACGCTCAGGACAGCGGCCCGCTGCTCATAAGACTCGGCCTTAG
AACCCCAGTATCAGCAGAAGGACATTTTAGGACGGGACTTGGGTGACTCTAGGGCACTGGTTTTCTTTCC
AGAGAGCGGAACAGGCGAGGAAAAGTAGTCCCTTCTCGGCGATTCTGCGGAGGGATCTCCGTGGGGCGGT
GAACGCCGATGATTATATAAGGACGCGCCGGGTGTGGCACAGCTAGTTCCGTCGCAGCCGGGATTTGGGT
CGCGGTTCTTGTTTGTGGATCGCTGTGATCGTCACTTGGTGAGTAGCGGGCTGCTGGGCTGGCCGGGGCT
TTCGTGGCCGCCGGGCCGCTCGGTGGGACGGAAGCGTGTGGAGAGACCGCCAAGGGCTGTAGTCTGGGTC
CGCGAGCAAGGTTGCCCTGAACTGGGGGTTGGGGGGAGCGCAGCAAAATGGCGGCTGTTCCCGAGTCTTG
AATGGAAGACGCTTGTGAGGCGGGCTGTGAGGTCGTTGAAACAAGGTGGGGGGCATGGTGGGCGGCAAGA
ACCCAAGGTCTTGAGCCCTTCGCTAATGCGGGAAAGCTCTTATTCGGGTGAGATGGGCTGGGCACCATCT
GGGGACCCTGACGTGAAGTTTGTCACTGACTGGAGAACTCGGTTTGTCGTCTGTTGCGGGGGCGGCAGTT
ATGGCGGTGCCGTTGGGCAGTGCACCCGTACCTTTGGGAGCGCGCGCCCTCGTCGTGTCGTGACGTCACC
CGTTCTGTTGGCTTATAATGCAGGGTGGGGCCACCTGCCGGTAGGTGTGCGGTAGGCTTTTCTCCGTCGC
AGGACGCAGGGTTCGGGCCTAGGGTAGGCTCTCCTGAATCGACAGGCGCCGGACCTCTGGTGAGGGGAGG
GATAAGTGAGGCGTCAGTTTCTTTGGTCGGTTTTATGTACCTATCTTCTTAAGTAGCTGAAGCTCCGGTT
TTGAACTATGCGCTCGGGGTTGGCGAGTGTGTTTTGTGAAGTTTTTTAGGCACCTTTTGAAATGTAATCA
TTTGGGTCAATATGTAATTTTCAGTGTTAGACTTGTAAATTGTCCGCTAAATTCTGGCCGTTTTTGGCTT
TTTTGTTAGACAACATGGGTAAAAAGCCTGAACTCACCGCGACGTCTGTCGAGAAGTTTCTGATCGAAAA
GTTCGACAGCGTCTCCGACCTGATGCAGCTCTCGGAGGGCGAAGAATCTCGTGCTTTCAGCTTCGATGTA
GGAGGGCGTGGATATGTCCTGCGGGTAAATAGCTGCGCCGATGGTTTCTACAAAGATCGTTATGTTTATC
GGCACTTTGCATCCGCCGCGCTCCCGATTCCGGAAGTGCTTGACATTGGGGAGTTCAGCGAGAGCCTGAC
CTATTGCATCTCCCGCCGTGCACAGGGTGTCACGTTGCAAGACCTGCCTGAAACCGAACTGCCCGCTGTT
CTGCAGCCGGTCGCGGAGGCAATGGATGCCATCGCTGCCGCCGATCTTAGCCAGACGAGCGGGTTCGGCC
CATTCGGACCGCAAGGAATCGGTCAATACACTACATGGCGTGATTTCATATGCGCGATTGCTGATCCCCA
TGTGTATCACTGGCAAACTGTGATGGACGACACCGTCAGTGCGTCCGTCGCGCAGGCTCTCGATGAGCTG
ATGCTTTGGGCCGAGGACTGCCCCGAAGTCCGGCACCTCGTGCACGCGGATTTCGGCTCCAACAATGTCC
TGACGGACAATGGCCGCATAACAGCGGTCATTGACTGGAGCGAGGCGATGTTCGGGGATTCCCAATACGA
GGTCGCCAACATCTTCTTCTGGAGGCCGTGGTTGGCTTGTATGGAGCAGCAGACGCGCTACTTCGAGCGG
AGGCATCCGGAGCTTGCAGGATCGCCCCGGCTCCGGGCGTATATGCTCCGCATTGGTCTTGACCAACTCT
ATCAGAGCTTGGTTGACGGCAATTTCGATGATGCAGCTTGGGCGCAGGGTCGATGCGACGCAATCGTCCG
ATCCGGAGCCGGGACTGTCGGGCGTACACAAATCGCCCGCAGAAGCGCCGCCGTCTGGACCGATGGCTGT
GTAGAAGTACTCGCCGATAGTGGAAACCGACGCCCCAGCACTCGTCCGAGGGCAAAGGAATAAGCTAGTA
TGTAAGCCTAGTCTTAGATAATAAAATCGCTATCCATCGAAGATGGATGTGTGTTGGTTTTTTGTGTGTG
TAACGCTAGGCGCGCCTGGTGTACCGAGAACGATCCTCTCAGTGCGAGTCTCGACGATCCATATCGTTGC
TTGGCAGTCAGCCAGTCGGAATCCAGCTTGGGACCCAGGAAGTCCAATCGTCAGATATTGTACTCAAGCC
TGGTCACGGCAGCGTACCGATCTGTTTAAACCTAGATATTGATAGTCTGATCGGTCAACGTATAATCGAG
TCCTAGCTTTTGCAAACATCTATCAAGAGACAGGATCAGCAGGAGGCTTTCGCATGAGTATTCAACATTT
CCGTGTCGCCCTTATTCCCTTTTTTGCGGCATTTTGCCTTCCTGTTTTTGCTCACCCAGAAACGCTGGTG
AAAGTAAAAGATGCTGAAGATCAGTTGGGTGCGCGAGTGGGTTACATCGAACTGGATCTCAACAGCGGTA
AGATCCTTGAGAGTTTTCGCCCCGAAGAACGCTTTCCAATGATGAGCACTTTTAAAGTTCTGCTATGTGG
CGCGGTATTATCCCGTATTGACGCCGGGCAAGAGCAACTCGGTCGCCGCATACACTATTCTCAGAATGAC
TTGGTTGAGTATTCACCAGTCACAGAAAAGCATCTTACGGATGGCATGACAGTAAGAGAATTATGCAGTG
CTGCCATAACCATGAGTGATAACACTGCGGCCAACTTACTTCTGACAACGATTGGAGGACCGAAGGAGCT
AACCGCTTTTTTGCACAACATGGGGGATCATGTAACTCGCCTTGATCGTTGGGAACCGGAGCTGAATGAA
GCCATACCAAACGACGAGCGTGACACCACGATGCCTGTAGCAATGGCAACAACCTTGCGTAAACTATTAA
CTGGCGAACTACTTACTCTAGCTTCCCGGCAACAGTTGATAGACTGGATGGAGGCGGATAAAGTTGCAGG
ACCACTTCTGCGCTCGGCCCTTCCGGCTGGCTGGTTTATTGCTGATAAATCTGGAGCCGGTGAGCGTGGG
TCTCGCGGTATCATTGCAGCACTGGGGCCAGATGGTAAGCCCTCCCGTATCGTAGTTATCTACACGACGG
GGAGTCAGGCAACTATGGATGAACGAAATAGACAGATCGCTGAGATAGGTGCCTCACTGATTAAGCATTG
GTAACCGATTCTAGGTGCATTGGCGCAGAAAAAAATGCCTGATGCGACGCTGCGCGTCTTATACTCCCAC
ATATGCCAGATTCAGCAACGGATACGGCTTCCCCAACTTGCCCACTTCCATACGTGTCCTCCTTACCAGA
AATTTATCCTTAAGATCGTTTAAACTCGACTCTGGCTCTATCGAATCTCCGTCGTTTCGAGCTTACGCGA
ACAGCCGTGGCGCTCATTTGCTCGTCGGGCATCGAATCTCGTCAGCTATCGTCAGCTTACCTTTTTGGCA
GCGATCGCGGCTCCCGACATCTTGGACCATTAGCTCCACAGGTATCTTCTTCCCTCTAGTGGTCATAACA
GCAGCTTCAGCTACCTCTCAATTCAAAAAACCCCTCAAGACCCGTTTAGAGGCCCCAAGGGGTTATGCTA
TCAATCGTTGCGTTACACACACAAAAAACCAACACACATCCATCTTCGATGGATAGCGATTTTATTATCT
AACTGCTGATCGAGTGTAGCCAGATCTAGTAATCAATTACGGGGTCATTAGTTCATAGCCCATATATGGA
GTTCCGCGTTACATAACTTACGGTAAATGGCCCGCCTGGCTGACCGCCCAACGACCCCCGCCCATTGACG
TCAATAATGACGTATGTTCCCATAGTAACGCCAATAGGGACTTTCCATTGACGTCAATGGGTGGAGTATT
TACGGTAAACTGCCCACTTGGCAGTACATCAAGTGTATCATATGCCAAGTACGCCCCCTATTGACGTCAA
TGACGGTAAATGGCCCGCCTGGCATTATGCCCAGTACATGACCTTATGGGACTTTCCTACTTGGCAGTAC
ATCTACGTATTAGTCATCGCTATTACCATGCTGATGCGGTTTTGGCAGTACATCAATGGGCGTGGATAGC
GGTTTGACTCACGGGGATTTCCAAGTCTCCACCCCATTGACGTCAATGGGAGTTTGTTTTGGCACCAAAA
TCAACGGGACTTTCCAAAATGTCGTAACAACTCCGCCCCATTGACGCAAATGGGCGGTAGGCGTGTACGG
TGGGAGGTCTATATAAGCAGAGCTGGTTTAGTGAACCGTCAGATCAGATCTTTGTCGATCCTACCATCCA
CTCGACACACCCGCCAGCGGCCGC
